Addgene plasmid #161646: IDG_CACNA2D4_OE_1
Purpose: Overexpresses CACNA2D4
Depositing lab: Mike McManus. Depositing organization: University of California, San Francisco (UCSF).
Backbone
  Vector backbone: pLX304
  Vector type: Mammalian Expression
  Selectable markers: Blasticidin
Growth in bacteria
  Bacterial resistance: Ampicillin, 100 μg/mL
  Growth temperature: 30°C
  Growth strain: NEB Stable
  Copy number: Low Copy
Gene/Insert
  Gene/Insert name: CACNA2D4
  Species: H. sapiens (human)
  Entrez Gene: CACNA2D4 (a.k.a. RCD4)
  Tag / fusion protein: V5 (C terminal on backbone)
  Cloning method: Gateway Cloning
Terms and licenses: Academic/Nonprofit Terms; Industry Terms: Not Available to Industry
How to cite: IDG_CACNA2D4_OE_1 was a gift from Mike McManus (Addgene plasmid # 161646 ; http://n2t.net/addgene:161646 ; RRID:Addgene_161646)
