[The description below was written by a language model from this plasmid's Addgene catalogue record and pLannotate feature annotations shown in this document.]
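Description:
IDG_CACNA2D4_OE_1 is a mammalian overexpression construct for human CACNA2D4, built by Gateway cloning into the pLX304 backbone. Although catalogued simply as a mammalian expression vector, the feature table shows a third-generation, self-inactivating HIV-1 lentiviral transfer architecture: an RSV promoter driving a truncated 5' LTR, the Ψ packaging signal with a partial gag region, the Rev response element, a cPPT/CTS, and a ΔU3 3' LTR followed by an SV40 polyadenylation signal. In bacteria it is maintained through a ColE1/pUC-type origin and ampicillin resistance (AmpR); an f1 ori and an SV40 origin are also present. The record lists it as low copy.

Between the LTRs there are two expression units. A human PGK promoter drives blasticidin S deaminase (BSD), allowing blasticidin selection of transduced or transfected cells. Downstream, the CMV enhancer/promoter drives the CACNA2D4 open reading frame, which is followed by an attB2 Gateway recombination scar and an in-frame C-terminal V5 epitope tag supplied by the backbone for detection; a WPRE after the cassette enhances transcript stability and expression. CACNA2D4 encodes an alpha-2/delta auxiliary subunit of voltage-dependent calcium channels, which regulates calcium current density and channel activation/inactivation kinetics. Notably, the annotation identifies only a CACNA2D4 fragment of about 640 nt. This is far shorter than would be expected for a full-length alpha-2/delta subunit, so the insert may be a short isoform or a truncated clone; the record does not clarify which. The stated purpose is overexpression of CACNA2D4 in mammalian cells.
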