Features (pLannotate 1.2.2; 31 found; start..end, strand, type, name):
      1..304     +  enhancer       CMV enhancer: human cytomegalovirus immediate early enhancer
    305..508     +  promoter       CMV promoter: human cytomegalovirus (CMV) immediate early promoter
    528..1166    +  CDS            CACNA2D4 (fragment): CA2D4_HUMAN - Experimental evidence at protein level: Swiss-Prot protein existence level 1. The alpha-2/delta subunit of voltage-dependent calcium channels regulates calcium current density and activation/inactivation kinetics of the calcium channel. From Homo sapiens (Human).
   1174..1191    -  protein_bind   attB2 (fragment): mutant version of attB; core recombination site for the Gateway® BP reaction BP Clonase™
   1194..1235    +  CDS            V5 tag: epitope tag from simian virus 5
   1277..1865    +  misc_feature   WPRE: woodchuck hepatitis virus posttranscriptional regulatory element
   1916..1935    +  misc_feature   cPPT/CTS (fragment): central polypurine tract and central termination sequence of HIV-1
   1937..2170    +  LTR            3' LTR (ΔU3): self-inactivating 3' long terminal repeat (LTR) from HIV-1
   2248..2369    +  polyA_signal   SV40 poly(A) signal: SV40 polyadenylation signal
   2409..2544    +  rep_origin     SV40 ori: SV40 origin of replication
   2565..2583    -  promoter       T7 promoter: promoter for bacteriophage T7 RNA polymerase
   2591..2746    +  CDS            lacZα (fragment): LacZα fragment of β-galactosidase; lacZ fragment
   2751..3179    +  rep_origin     f1 ori (sequence partly withheld): f1 bacteriophage origin of replication; arrow indicates direction of (+) strand synthesis
   3232..3336    +  promoter       AmpR promoter: bla
   3337..4197    +  CDS            AmpR: β-lactamase; bla; confers resistance to ampicillin, carbenicillin, and related antibiotics
   4368..4956    +  rep_origin     ori: high-copy-number ColE1/pMB1/pBR322/pUC origin of replication
   5139..5231    +  CDS            lacI (fragment): lac repressor; lacI; The lac repressor binds to the lac operator to inhibit transcription in E. coli. This inhibition can be relieved by adding lactose or isopropyl-β-D-thiogalactopyranoside (IPTG).
   5244..5265    +  protein_bind   CAP binding site: CAP binding activates transcription in the presence of cAMP. E. coli catabolite activator protein
   5280..5310    +  promoter       lac promoter: promoter for the E. coli lac operon
   5318..5334    +  protein_bind   lac operator: The lac repressor binds to the lac operator to inhibit transcription in E. coli. This inhibition can be relieved by adding lactose or isopropyl-β-D-thiogalactopyranoside (IPTG). lac repressor encoded by lacI
   5379..5397    +  promoter       T3 promoter: promoter for bacteriophage T3 RNA polymerase
   5425..5651    +  promoter       RSV promoter: Rous sarcoma virus enhancer/promoter
   5652..5832    +  LTR            5' LTR (truncated): truncated 5' long terminal repeat (LTR) from HIV-1
   5879..6004    +  misc_feature   HIV-1 Ψ: packaging signal of human immunodeficiency virus type 1
   5988..6351    +  CDS            HIV-1 gag (fragment): gag protein from human immunodeficiency virus 1; gag
   6497..6730    +  misc_feature   RRE: The Rev response element (RRE) of HIV-1 allows for Rev-dependent mRNA export from the nucleus to the cytoplasm.
   7107..7133    +  CDS            Rev (fragment): human immunodeficiency virus 1 (HIV-1) Rev protein; rev; enhances nuclear export of unspliced and incompletely spliced viral mRNAs
   7134..7634    +  promoter       hPGK promoter: human phosphoglycerate kinase 1 promoter
   7646..8041    +  CDS            BSD: blasticidin S deaminase; Aspergillus terreus BSD; confers resistance to blasticidin
   8101..8218    +  misc_feature   cPPT/CTS: central polypurine tract and central termination sequence of HIV-1
   8277..8334    +  enhancer       CMV enhancer (fragment): human cytomegalovirus immediate early enhancer
>Addgene plasmid #161646 | IDG_CACNA2D4_OE_1 | addgene full sequence | sequence record 319586 | Addgene NGS Result
CGTTACATAACTTACGGTAAATGGCCCGCCTGGCTGACCGCCCAACGACCCCCGCCCATTGACGTCAATA
ATGACGTATGTTCCCATAGTAACGCCAATAGGGACTTTCCATTGACGTCAATGGGTGGAGTATTTACGGT
AAACTGCCCACTTGGCAGTACATCAAGTGTATCATATGCCAAGTACGCCCCCTATTGACGTCAATGACGG
TAAATGGCCCGCCTGGCATTATGCCCAGTACATGACCTTATGGGACTTTCCTACTTGGCAGTACATCTAC
GTATTAGTCATCGCTATTACCATGGTGATGCGGTTTTGGCAGTACATCAATGGGCGTGGATAGCGGTTTG
ACTCACGGGGATTTCCAAGTCTCCACCCCATTGACGTCAATGGGAGTTTGTTTTGGCACCAAAATCAACG
GGACTTTCCAAAATGTCGTAACAACTCCGCCCCATTGACGCAAATGGGCGGTAGGCGTGTACGGTGGGAG
GTCTATATAAGCAGAGCTCTCTGGCTAACTGTCGGGATCAACAAGTTTGTACAAAAAAGTTGGCATGTAT
GACTATCAGGCCATGTGCAAACCCTCGAGTCACCACCACAGTGCAGCCCAGCCCCTGGTCAGCCCAATTT
CTGCCTTCTTGACGGCGACCAGGTGGCTGCTGCAGGAGCTGGTGCTGTTCCTGCTGGAGTGGAGTGTCTG
GGGCTCCTGGTACGACAGAGGGGCCGAGGCCAAAAGTGTCTTCCATCACTCCCACAAACACAAGAAGCAG
GACCCGCTGCAGCCCTGCGACACGGAGTACCCCGTGTTCGTGTACCAGCCGGCCATCCGGGAGGCCAACG
GGATCGTGGAGTGCGGGCCCTGCCAGAAGGTATTTGTGGTGCAGCAGATTCCCAACAGTAACCTCCTCCT
CCTGGTGACAGACCCCACCTGTGACTGCAGCATCTTCCCACCAGTGCTGCAGGAGGCGACAGAAGTCAAA
TATAATGCCTCTGTCAAATGTGACCGGATGCGCTCCCAGAAGCTCCGCCGGCGACCAGACTCCTGCCACG
CCTTCCATCCAGAGGAGAATGCCCAGGACTGCGGCGGCGCCTCGGACACCTCAGCCTCGCCGCCCCTACT
CCTGCTGCCTGTGTGTGCCTGGGGGCTACTGCCCCAACTCCTGCGGTGTCCAACTTTCTTGTACAAAGTG
GTTGGTAAGCCTATCCCTAACCCTCTCCTCGGTCTCGATTCTACGTAGTAATGAGCTAGCGCTAACCGGT
GGCGCGTTAAGTCGACAATCAACCTCTGGATTACAAAATTTGTGAAAGATTGACTGGTATTCTTAACTAT
GTTGCTCCTTTTACGCTATGTGGATACGCTGCTTTAATGCCTTTGTATCATGCTATTGCTTCCCGTATGG
CTTTCATTTTCTCCTCCTTGTATAAATCCTGGTTGCTGTCTCTTTATGAGGAGTTGTGGCCCGTTGTCAG
GCAACGTGGCGTGGTGTGCACTGTGTTTGCTGACGCAACCCCCACTGGTTGGGGCATTGCCACCACCTGT
CAGCTCCTTTCCGGGACTTTCGCTTTCCCCCTCCCTATTGCCACGGCGGAACTCATCGCCGCCTGCCTTG
CCCGCTGCTGGACAGGGGCTCGGCTGTTGGGCACTGACAATTCCGTGGTGTTGTCGGGGAAATCATCGTC
CTTTCCTTGGCTGCTCGCCTGTGTTGCCACCTGGATTCTGCGCGGGACGTCCTTCTGCTACGTCCCTTCG
GCCCTCAATCCAGCGGACCTTCCTTCCCGCGGCCTGCTGCCGGCTCTGCGGCCTCTTCCGCGTCTTCGCC
TTCGCCCTCAGACGAGTCGGATCTCCCTTTGGGCCGCCTCCCCGCGTCGACTTTAAGACCAATGACTTAC
AAGGCAGCTGTAGATCTTAGCCACTTTTTAAAAGAAAAGGGGGGACTGGAAGGGCTAATTCACTCCCAAC
GAAGACAAGATCTGCTTTTTGCTTGTACTGGGTCTCTCTGGTTAGACCAGATCTGAGCCTGGGAGCTCTC
TGGCTAACTAGGGAACCCACTGCTTAAGCCTCAATAAAGCTTGCCTTGAGTGCTTCAAGTAGTGTGTGCC
CGTCTGTTGTGTGACTCTGGTAACTAGAGATCCCTCAGACCCTTTTAGTCAGTGTGGAAAATCTCTAGCA
GTACGTATAGTAGTTCATGTCATCTTATTATTCAGTATTTATAACTTGCAAAGAAATGAATATCAGAGAG
TGAGAGGAACTTGTTTATTGCAGCTTATAATGGTTACAAATAAAGCAATAGCATCACAAATTTCACAAAT
AAAGCATTTTTTTCACTGCATTCTAGTTGTGGTTTGTCCAAACTCATCAATGTATCTTATCATGTCTGGC
TCTAGCTATCCCGCCCCTAACTCCGCCCATCCCGCCCCTAACTCCGCCCAGTTCCGCCCATTCTCCGCCC
CATGGCTGACTAATTTTTTTTATTTATGCAGAGGCCGAGGCCGCCTCGGCCTCTGAGCTATTCCAGAAGT
AGTGAGGAGGCTTTTTTGGAGGCCTAGGGACGTACCCAATTCGCCCTATAGTGAGTCGTATTACGCGCGC
TCACTGGCCGTCGTTTTACAACGTCGTGACTGGGAAAACCCTGGCGTTACCCAACTTAATCGCCTTGCAG
CACATCCCCCTTTCGCCAGCTGGCGTAATAGCGAAGAGGCCCGCACCGATCGCCCTTCCCAACAGTTGCG
CAGCCTGAATGGCGAATGGG
[124 nt withheld, positions 2751-2874]
C
[91 nt withheld, positions 2876-2966]
A
[49 nt withheld, positions 2968-3016]
CCTTTGACGTTGGAGTCCACGTTCTTT
[37 nt withheld, positions 3044-3080]
ACCCTATCTCGGTCTATTCTTTTGATTTATAAGGGATTTTGCCGATTTCGGCCTATTGGTTAAAAAATGA
GCTGATTTAACAAAAATTTAACGCGAATTTTAACAAAATATTAACGCTTACAATTTAGGTGGCACTTTTC
GGGGAAATGTGCGCGGAACCCCTATTTGTTTATTTTTCTAAATACATTCAAATATGTATCCGCTCATGAG
ACAATAACCCTGATAAATGCTTCAATAATATTGAAAAAGGAAGAGTATGAGTATTCAACATTTCCGTGTC
GCCCTTATTCCCTTTTTTGCGGCATTTTGCCTTCCTGTTTTTGCTCACCCAGAAACGCTGGTGAAAGTAA
AAGATGCTGAAGATCAGTTGGGTGCACGAGTGGGTTACATCGAACTGGATCTCAACAGCGGTAAGATCCT
TGAGAGTTTTCGCCCCGAAGAACGTTTTCCAATGATGAGCACTTTTAAAGTTCTGCTATGTGGCGCGGTA
TTATCCCGTATTGACGCCGGGCAAGAGCAACTCGGTCGCCGCATACACTATTCTCAGAATGACTTGGTTG
AGTACTCACCAGTCACAGAAAAGCATCTTACGGATGGCATGACAGTAAGAGAATTATGCAGTGCTGCCAT
AACCATGAGTGATAACACTGCGGCCAACTTACTTCTGACAACGATCGGAGGACCGAAGGAGCTAACCGCT
TTTTTGCACAACATGGGGGATCATGTAACTCGCCTTGATCGTTGGGAACCGGAGCTGAATGAAGCCATAC
CAAACGACGAGCGTGACACCACGATGCCTGTAGCAATGGCAACAACGTTGCGCAAACTATTAACTGGCGA
ACTACTTACTCTAGCTTCCCGGCAACAATTAATAGACTGGATGGAGGCGGATAAAGTTGCAGGACCACTT
CTGCGCTCGGCCCTTCCGGCTGGCTGGTTTATTGCTGATAAATCTGGAGCCGGTGAGCGTGGGTCTCGCG
GTATCATTGCAGCACTGGGGCCAGATGGTAAGCCCTCCCGTATCGTAGTTATCTACACGACGGGGAGTCA
GGCAACTATGGATGAACGAAATAGACAGATCGCTGAGATAGGTGCCTCACTGATTAAGCATTGGTAACTG
TCAGACCAAGTTTACTCATATATACTTTAGATTGATTTAAAACTTCATTTTTAATTTAAAAGGATCTAGG
TGAAGATCCTTTTTGATAATCTCATGACCAAAATCCCTTAACGTGAGTTTTCGTTCCACTGAGCGTCAGA
CCCCGTAGAAAAGATCAAAGGATCTTCTTGAGATCCTTTTTTTCTGCGCGTAATCTGCTGCTTGCAAACA
AAAAAACCACCGCTACCAGCGGTGGTTTGTTTGCCGGATCAAGAGCTACCAACTCTTTTTCCGAAGGTAA
CTGGCTTCAGCAGAGCGCAGATACCAAATACTGTTCTTCTAGTGTAGCCGTAGTTAGGCCACCACTTCAA
GAACTCTGTAGCACCGCCTACATACCTCGCTCTGCTAATCCTGTTACCAGTGGCTGCTGCCAGTGGCGAT
AAGTCGTGTCTTACCGGGTTGGACTCAAGACGATAGTTACCGGATAAGGCGCAGCGGTCGGGCTGAACGG
GGGGTTCGTGCACACAGCCCAGCTTGGAGCGAACGACCTACACCGAACTGAGATACCTACAGCGTGAGCT
ATGAGAAAGCGCCACGCTTCCCGAAGGGAGAAAGGCGGACAGGTATCCGGTAAGCGGCAGGGTCGGAACA
GGAGAGCGCACGAGGGAGCTTCCAGGGGGAAACGCCTGGTATCTTTATAGTCCTGTCGGGTTTCGCCACC
TCTGACTTGAGCGTCGATTTTTGTGATGCTCGTCAGGGGGGCGGAGCCTATGGAAAAACGCCAGCAACGC
GGCCTTTTTACGGTTCCTGGCCTTTTGCTGGCCTTTTGCTCACATGTTCTTTCCTGCGTTATCCCCTGAT
TCTGTGGATAACCGTATTACCGCCTTTGAGTGAGCTGATACCGCTCGCCGCAGCCGAACGACCGAGCGCA
GCGAGTCAGTGAGCGAGGAAGCGGAAGAGCGCCCAATACGCAAACCGCCTCTCCCCGCGCGTTGGCCGAT
TCATTAATGCAGCTGGCACGACAGGTTTCCCGACTGGAAAGCGGGCAGTGAGCGCAACGCAATTAATGTG
AGTTAGCTCACTCATTAGGCACCCCAGGCTTTACACTTTATGCTTCCGGCTCGTATGTTGTGTGGAATTG
TGAGCGGATAACAATTTCACACAGGAAACAGCTATGACCATGATTACGCCAAGCGCGCAATTAACCCTCA
CTAAAGGGAACAAAAGCTGGAGCTGCAAGCTTAATGTAGTCTTATGCAATACTCTTGTAGTCTTGCAACA
TGGTAACGATGAGTTAGCAACATGCCTTACAAGGAGAGAAAAAGCACCGTGCATGCCGATTGGTGGAAGT
AAGGTGGTACGATCGTGCCTTATTAGGAAGGCAACAGACGGGTCTGACATGGATTGGACGAACCACTGAA
TTGCCGCATTGCAGAGATATTGTATTTAAGTGCCTAGCTCGATACATAAACGGGTCTCTCTGGTTAGACC
AGATCTGAGCCTGGGAGCTCTCTGGCTAACTAGGGAACCCACTGCTTAAGCCTCAATAAAGCTTGCCTTG
AGTGCTTCAAGTAGTGTGTGCCCGTCTGTTGTGTGACTCTGGTAACTAGAGATCCCTCAGACCCTTTTAG
TCAGTGTGGAAAATCTCTAGCAGTGGCGCCCGAACAGGGACTTGAAAGCGAAAGGGAAACCAGAGGAGCT
CTCTCGACGCAGGACTCGGCTTGCTGAAGCGCGCACGGCAAGAGGCGAGGGGCGGCGACTGGTGAGTACG
CCAAAAATTTTGACTAGCGGAGGCTAGAAGGAGAGAGATGGGTGCGAGAGCGTCAGTATTAAGCGGGGGA
GAATTAGATCGCGATGGGAAAAAATTCGGTTAAGGCCAGGGGGAAAGAAAAAATATAAATTAAAACATAT
AGTATGGGCAAGCAGGGAGCTAGAACGATTCGCAGTTAATCCTGGCCTGTTAGAAACATCAGAAGGCTGT
AGACAAATACTGGGACAGCTACAACCATCCCTTCAGACAGGATCAGAAGAACTTAGATCATTATATAATA
CAGTAGCAACCCTCTATTGTGTGCATCAAAGGATAGAGATAAAAGACACCAAGGAAGCTTTAGACAAGAT
AGAGGAAGAGCAAAACAAAAGTAAGACCACCGCACAGCAAGCGGCCGCTGATCTTCAGACCTGGAGGAGG
AGATATGAGGGACAATTGGAGAAGTGAATTATATAAATATAAAGTAGTAAAAATTGAACCATTAGGAGTA
GCACCCACCAAGGCAAAGAGAAGAGTGGTGCAGAGAGAAAAAAGAGCAGTGGGAATAGGAGCTTTGTTCC
TTGGGTTCTTGGGAGCAGCAGGAAGCACTATGGGCGCAGCGTCAATGACGCTGACGGTACAGGCCAGACA
ATTATTGTCTGGTATAGTGCAGCAGCAGAACAATTTGCTGAGGGCTATTGAGGCGCAACAGCATCTGTTG
CAACTCACAGTCTGGGGCATCAAGCAGCTCCAGGCAAGAATCCTGGCTGTGGAAAGATACCTAAAGGATC
AACAGCTCCTGGGGATTTGGGGTTGCTCTGGAAAACTCATTTGCACCACTGCTGTGCCTTGGAATGCTAG
TTGGAGTAATAAATCTCTGGAACAGATTTGGAATCACACGACCTGGATGGAGTGGGACAGAGAAATTAAC
AATTACACAAGCTTAATACACTCCTTAATTGAAGAATCGCAAAACCAGCAAGAAAAGAATGAACAAGAAT
TATTGGAATTAGATAAATGGGCAAGTTTGTGGAATTGGTTTAACATAACAAATTGGCTGTGGTATATAAA
ATTATTCATAATGATAGTAGGAGGCTTGGTAGGTTTAAGAATAGTTTTTGCTGTACTTTCTATAGTGAAT
AGAGTTAGGCAGGGATATTCACCATTATCGTTTCAGACCCACCTCCCAACCCCGAGGGGACCCTTGCGCC
TTTTCCAAGGCAGCCCTGGGTTTGCGCAGGGACGCGGCTGCTCTGGGCGTGGTTCCGGGAAACGCAGCGG
CGCCGACCCTGGGTCTCGCACATTCTTCACGTCCGTTCGCAGCGTCACCCGGATCTTCGCCGCTACCCTT
GTGGGCCCCCCGGCGACGCTTCCTGCTCCGCCCCTAAGTCGGGAAGGTTCCTTGCGGTTCGCGGCGTGCC
GGACGTGACAAACGGAAGCCGCACGTCTCACTAGTACCCTCGCAGACGGACAGCGCCAGGGAGCAATGGC
AGCGCGCCGACCGCGATGGGCTGTGGCCAATAGCGGCTGCTCAGCAGGGCGCGCCGAGAGCAGCGGCCGG
GAAGGGGCGGTGCGGGAGGCGGGGTGTGGGGCGGTAGTGTGGGCCCTGTTCCTGCCCGCGCGGTGTTCCG
CATTCTGCAAGCCTCCGGAGCGCACGTCGGCAGTCGGCTCCCTCGTTGACCGAATCACCGACCTCTCTCC
CCAGGGGGTACCACCATGGCCAAGCCTTTGTCTCAAGAAGAATCCACCCTCATTGAAAGAGCAACGGCTA
CAATCAACAGCATCCCCATCTCTGAAGACTACAGCGTCGCCAGCGCAGCTCTCTCTAGCGACGGCCGCAT
CTTCACTGGTGTCAATGTATATCATTTTACTGGGGGACCTTGTGCAGAACTCGTGGTGCTGGGCACTGCT
GCTGCTGCGGCAGCTGGCAACCTGACTTGTATCGTCGCGATCGGAAATGAGAACAGGGGCATCTTGAGCC
CCTGCGGACGGTGCCGACAGGTGCTTCTCGATCTGCATCCTGGGATCAAAGCCATAGTGAAGGACAGTGA
TGGACAGCCGACGGCAGTTGGGATTCGTGAATTGCTGCCCTCTGGTTATGTGTGGGAGGGCCTGCAGCTG
CAGTAGTAAGAATTCTAGATCTTGAGACAAATGGCAGTATTCATCCACAATTTTAAAAGAAAAGGGGGGA
TTGGGGGGTACAGTGCAGGGGAAAGAATAGTAGACATAATAGCAACAGACATACAAACTAAAGAATTACA
AAAACAAATTACAAAAATTCAAAATTTTCGGGTTTATTACAGGGACAGCAGAGATCCACTTTGGCGCCGG
CTCGAGGGGGCCCGGGGTTATTAATAGTAATCAATTACGGGGTCATTAGTTCATAGCCCATATATGGAGT
TCCG
