>Addgene plasmid #161646 | IDG_CACNA2D4_OE_1 | depositor partial sequence | sequence record 313345 | Partial Sequence
ATGTATGACTATCAGGCCATGTGCAAACCCTCGAGTCACCACCACAGTGCAGCCCAGCCCCTGGTCAGCC
CAATTTCTGCCTTCTTGACGGCGACCAGGTGGCTGCTGCAGGAGCTGGTGCTGTTCCTGCTGGAGTGGAG
TGTCTGGGGCTCCTGGTACGACAGAGGGGCCGAGGCCAAAAGTGTCTTCCATCACTCCCACAAACACAAG
AAGCAGGACCCGCTGCAGCCCTGCGACACGGAGTACCCCGTGTTCGTGTACCAGCCGGCCATCCGGGAGG
CCAACGGGATCGTGGAGTGCGGGCCCTGCCAGAAGGTATTTGTGGTGCAGCAGATTCCCAACAGTAACCT
CCTCCTCCTGGTGACAGACCCCACCTGTGACTGCAGCATCTTCCCACCAGTGCTGCAGGAGGCGACAGAA
GTCAAATATAATGCCTCTGTCAAATGTGACCGGATGCGCTCCCAGAAGCTCCGCCGGCGACCAGACTCCT
GCCACGCCTTCCATCCAGAGGAGAATGCCCAGGACTGCGGCGGCGCCTCGGACACCTCAGCCTCGCCGCC
CCTACTCCTGCTGCCTGTGTGTGCCTGGGGGCTACTGCCCCAACTCCTGCGGTGTCCAACTTTCTTGTAC
AAAGTGGTTGGTAAGCCTATCCCTAACCCTCTCCTCGGTCTCGATTCTACGTAG
